Addgene plasmid #128853: pJ211_rha_WT_hi
Purpose: High copy number plasmid for expression of E. coli flagellin from a rhamnose-inducible promoter
Depositing lab: Mark Pallen. Depositing organization: Quadram Institute Bioscience. Publication: Restoration of wild-type motility to flagellin-knockout Escherichia coli by varying promoter, copy number and induction strength in plasmid-based expression of flagellin. Thomson NM, Pallen MJ. Curr Res Biotechnol. 2020 Nov;2:45-52. doi: 10.1016/j.crbiot.2020.03.001. PubMed 33381753.
Backbone
  Vector backbone: pJ211
  Backbone manufacturer: ATUM
  Backbone size w/o insert (bp): 2500
  Vector type: Bacterial Expression
Growth in bacteria
  Bacterial resistance: Kanamycin, 50 μg/mL
  Growth temperature: 37°C
  Growth strain: DH5alpha
  Copy number: High Copy
Gene/Insert
  Gene/Insert name: Flagellin
  Species: E. coli
  Insert size (bp): 1497
Terms and licenses: Academic/Nonprofit Terms; Industry Terms: Not Available to Industry
How to cite: pJ211_rha_WT_hi was a gift from Mark Pallen (Addgene plasmid # 128853 ; http://n2t.net/addgene:128853 ; RRID:Addgene_128853)
