[The description below was written by a language model from this plasmid's Addgene catalogue record and pLannotate feature annotations shown in this document.]
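Description:
pJ211_rha_WT_hi is a small bacterial expression plasmid (about 4 kb in the sequenced record) built on the commercial pJ211 backbone and designed to produce wild-type Escherichia coli flagellin under rhamnose control. It replicates in E. coli from a high-copy ColE1/pUC-type origin. Selection is with kanamycin, through an aph(3')-Ia aminoglycoside phosphotransferase gene that appears to be driven by a fragment of the bla (AmpR) promoter. The "hi" in the name matches this high copy number.

The payload is the fliC coding sequence, matching the K-12 flagellin, the subunit that polymerises to form the flagellar filament. No epitope or purification tags are annotated on it. fliC sits directly downstream of the rhaB promoter from the rhaBAD operon, which is induced by L-rhamnose and repressed by glucose. This regulation depends on RhaR and RhaS. Neither is annotated on the plasmid, so they are presumably supplied by the host chromosome. Upstream of the promoter, a 5S rRNA segment and a fragment of the rrnB T1 terminator probably insulate the cassette from read-through transcription coming from the backbone. The feature table shows no annotated terminator downstream of fliC, and roughly 550 bp between the gene and the origin is unannotated.

According to the record, the plasmid is used to complement flagellin-knockout E. coli. It belongs to work testing how promoter choice, plasmid copy number and inducer strength affect restoration of wild-type motility, where it represents the rhamnose-inducible, high-copy condition.
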