Features (pLannotate 1.2.2; 8 found; start..end, strand, type, name):
     23..63      +  terminator     rrnB T1 terminator (fragment): transcription terminator T1 from the E. coli rrnB gene
    105..223     +  promoter       rhaB promoter: promoter of the E. coli rhaBAD operon, conferring tight induction with L-rhamnose and repression with D-glucose in the presence of RhaR and RhaS (Giacalone et al., 2006)
    247..1740    +  CDS            fliC: FLIC_ECOLI - Also known as flaF, hag. Experimental evidence at protein level: Swiss-Prot protein existence level 1. Flagellin is the subunit protein which polymerizes to form the filaments of bacterial flagella. From Escherichia coli (strain K12).
   2298..2886    -  rep_origin     ori: high-copy-number ColE1/pMB1/pBR322/pUC origin of replication
   2891..3700    -  CDS            KanR: aminoglycoside phosphotransferase; aph(3')-Ia; confers resistance to kanamycin in bacteria or G418 (Geneticin®) in eukaryotes
   3703..3799    -  promoter       AmpR promoter (fragment): bla
   3829..3853    -  CDS            KanR (fragment): aminoglycoside phosphotransferase; aph(3')-Ia; confers resistance to kanamycin in bacteria or G418 (Geneticin®) in eukaryotes
   3882..19      +  ncRNA          5S rRNA (across the origin): Accession: RF00001 - 5S ribosomal RNA
>Addgene plasmid #128853 | pJ211_rha_WT_hi | addgene full sequence | sequence record 271730 | Addgene NGS Result
AGAGTAGGGAACTGCCAGGCATCAAATAAAACGAAAGGCTCAGTCGAAAGACTGGGCCTTTCGCCCGGGC
TAATTAGGGGGTGTCGCCCTTCGCTGAAGTCGACCACCACAATTCAGCAAATTGTGAACATCATCACGTT
CATCTTTCCCTGGTTGCCAATGGCCCATTTTCCTGTCAGTAACGAGAAGGTCGCGTATTCAGGCGCTTTT
TAGACTGGTCGTAATGAAATTCAGCAGGATCACACCATGGCACAAGTCATTAATACCAACAGCCTCTCGC
TGATCACTCAAAATAATATCAACAAGAACCAGTCTGCGCTGTCGAGTTCTATCGAGCGTCTGTCTTCTGG
CTTGCGTATTAACAGCGCGAAGGATGACGCAGCGGGTCAGGCGATTGCTAACCGTTTCACCTCTAACATT
AAAGGCCTGACTCAGGCGGCCCGTAACGCCAACGACGGTATCTCCGTTGCGCAGACCACCGAAGGCGCGC
TGTCCGAAATCAACAACAACTTACAGCGTGTGCGTGAACTGACGGTACAGGCCACTACCGGTACTAACTC
TGAGTCTGATCTGTCTTCTATCCAGGACGAAATTAAATCCCGTCTGGATGAAATTGACCGCGTATCTGGT
CAGACCCAGTTCAACGGCGTGAACGTGCTGGCAAAAAATGGCTCCATGAAAATCCAGGTTGGCGCAAATG
ATAACCAGACTATCACTATCGATCTGAAGCAGATTGATGCTAAAACTCTTGGCCTTGATGGTTTTAGCGT
TAAAAATAACGATACAGTTACCACTAGTGCTCCAGTAACTGCTTTTGGTGCTACCACCACAAACAATATT
AAACTTACTGGAATTACCCTTTCTACGGAAGCAGCCACTGATACTGGCGGAACTAACCCAGCTTCAATTG
AGGGTGTTTATACTGATAATGGTAATGATTACTATGCGAAAATCACCGGTGGTGATAACGATGGGAAGTA
TTACGCAGTAACAGTTGCTAATGATGGTACAGTGACAATGGCGACTGGAGCAACGGCAAATGCAACTGTA
ACTGATGCAAATACTACTAAAGCTACAACTATCACTTCAGGCGGTACACCTGTTCAGATTGATAATACTG
CAGGTTCCGCAACTGCCAACCTTGGTGCTGTTAGCTTAGTAAAACTGCAGGATTCCAAGGGTAATGATAC
CGATACATATGCGCTTAAAGATACAAATGGCAATCTTTACGCTGCGGATGTGAATGAAACTACTGGTGCT
GTTTCTGTTAAAACTATTACCTATACTGACTCTTCCGGTGCCGCCAGTTCTCCAACCGCGGTCAAACTGG
GCGGAGATGATGGCAAAACAGAAGTGGTCGATATTGATGGTAAAACATACGATTCTGCCGATTTAAATGG
CGGTAATCTGCAAACAGGTTTGACTGCTGGTGGTGAGGCTCTGACTGCTGTTGCAAATGGTAAAACCACG
GATCCGCTGAAAGCGCTGGACGATGCTATCGCATCTGTAGACAAATTCCGTTCTTCCCTCGGTGCGGTGC
AAAACCGTCTGGATTCCGCGGTTACCAACCTGAACAACACCACTACCAACCTGTCTGAAGCGCAGTCCCG
TATTCAGGACGCCGACTATGCGACCGAAGTGTCCAATATGTCGAAAGCGCAGATCATCCAGCAGGCCGGT
AACTCCGTGTTGGCAAAAGCTAACCAGGTACCGCAGCAGGTTCTGTCTCTGCTGCAGGGTTAAGAATTCT
GATCACACTGGCTACCTTTGGGTGGCCTTTTTTTATCGTCAAAAGGGCGACACAAAAGGTATTCTAAATG
CATAATAAATACTGATAACATCTTATAGTTTGTATTATATTTTGTATTATCGTTGACATGTATAATTTTG
ATATCAAAAACTGATTTTCCCTTTATTATTTTCGAGATTTATTTTCTTAATTCTCTTTAACAAACTAGAA
ATATTGTATATACAAAAAATCATAAATAATAGATGAATAGTTTAATTATAGGTGTTCATCAATCGAAAAA
GCAACGTATCTTATTTAAAGTGCGTTGCTTTTTTCTCATTTATAAGGTTAAATAATTCTCATATATCAAG
CAAAGTGACAGGCGCCCTTAAATATTCTGACAAATGCTCTTTCCCTAAACTCCCCCCATAAAAAAACCCG
CCGAAGCGGGTTTTTACGTTATTTGCGGATTAACGATTACTCGTTATCAGAACCGCCCAGGATGCCTGGC
AGTTCCCTACTCTCGCCGCTGCGCTCGGTCGTTCGGCTGCGGGACCTCAGCGCTAGCTTTCCATAGGCTC
CGCCCCCCTGACGAGCATCACAAAAATCGACGCTCAAGTCAGAGGTGGCGAAACCCGACAGGACTATAAA
GATACCAGGCGTTTCCCCCTGGAAGCTCCCTCGTGCGCTCTCCTGTTCCGACCCTGCCGCTTACCGGATA
CCTGTCCGCCTTTCTCCCTTCGGGAAGCGTGGCGCTTTCTCATAGCTCACGCTGTAGGTATCTCAGTTCG
GTGTAGGTCGTTCGCTCCAAGCTGGGCTGTGTGCACGAACCCCCCGTTCAGCCCGACCGCTGCGCCTTAT
CCGGTAACTATCGTCTTGAGTCCAACCCGGTAAGACACGACTTATCGCCACTGGCAGCAGCCACTGGTAA
CAGGATTAGCAGAGCGAGGTATGTAGGCGGTGCTACAGAGTTCTTGAAGTGGTGGCCTAACTACGGCTAC
ACTAGAAGAACAGTATTTGGTATCTGCGCTCTGCTGAAGCCAGTTACCTTCGGAAAAAGAGTTGGTAGCT
CTTGATCCGGCAAACAAACCACCGCTGGTAGCGGTGGTTTTTTTGTTTGCAAGCAGCAGATTACGCGCAG
AAAAAAAGGATCTCAAGCTTTTAGAAAAACTCATCGAGCATCAAATGAAATTGCAATTTATTCATATCAG
GATTATCAATACCATATTTTTGAAAAAGCCGTTTCTGTAATGAAGGAGAAAACTCACCGAGGCAGTTCCA
TAGGATGGCAAGATCCTGGTATCGGTCTGCGATTCCGACTCGTCCAACATCAATACAACCTATTAATTTC
CCCTCGTCAAAAATAAGGTTATCAAGTGAGAAATCACCATGAGTGACGACTGAATCCGGTGAGAATGGCA
AAAGTTTATGCATTTCTTTCCAGACTTGTTCAACAGGCCAGCCATTACGCTCGTCATCAAAATCACTCGC
ATCAACCAAACCGTTATTCATTCGTGATTGCGCCTGAGCGAGGCGAAATACGCGATCGCTGTTAAAAGGA
CAATTACAAACAGGAATCGAGTGCAACCGGCGCAGGAACACTGCCAGCGCATCAACAATATTTTCACCTG
AATCAGGATATTCTTCTAATACCTGGAACGCTGTTTTTCCGGGGATCGCAGTGGTGAGTAACCATGCATC
ATCAGGAGTACGGATAAAATGCTTGATGGTCGGAAGTGGCATAAATTCCGTCAGCCAGTTTAGTCTGACC
ATCTCATCTGTAACATCATTGGCAACGCTACCTTTGCCATGTTTCAGAAACAACTCTGGCGCATCGGGCT
TCCCATACAAGCGATAGATTGTCGCACCTGATTGCCCGACATTATCGCGAGCCCATTTATACCCATATAA
ATCAGCATCCATGTTGGAATTTAATCGCGGCCTCGACGTTTCCCGTTGAATATGGCTCATATTCTTCCTT
TTTCAATATTATTGAAGCATTTATCAGGGTTATTGTCTCATGAGCGGATACATATTTGAATGTATTTAGA
AAAATAAACAAATAGGGGTCAGTGTTACAACCAATTAACCAATTCTGAACATTATCGCGAGCCCATTTAT
ACCTGAATATGGCTCATAACACCCCTTGTTTGCCTGGCGGCAGTAGCGCGGTGGTCCCACCTGACCCCAT
GCCGAACTCAGAAGTGAAACGCCGTAGCGCCGATGGTAGTGTGGGGACTCCCCATGCG
